>Addgene plasmid #14881 | pRSET B-DKAR | addgene partial sequence | sequence record 21448 | 14881 with CKAR-F (GGGATTAGGTATGTTACAAG)
TGGTGAAAAGTTAGGAGGATCCGGAGGTCTGTCGAGGCAACTGACTGCAGCTGTCTCCGAAGGTGGATCT
GGTGGAGTGAGCAAGGGCGAGGAGCTGTTCACCGGGGTGGTGCCCATCCTGGTCGAGCTGGACGGCGACG
TAAACGGCCACAAGTTCAGCGTGTCCGGCGAGGGCGAGGGCGATGCCACCTACGGCAAGCTGACCCTGAA
GTTCATCTGCACCACCGGCAAGCTGCCCGTGCCCTGGCCCACCCTCGTGACCACCTTCGGCTACGGCCTG
ATGTGCTTCGCCCGCTACCCCGACCACATGAAGCAGCACGACTTCTTCAAGTCCGCCATGCCCGAAGGCT
ACGTCCAGGAGCGCACCATCTTCTTCAAGGACGACGGCAACTACAAGACCCGCGCCGAGGTGAAGTTCGA
GGGCGACACCCTGGTGAACCGCATCGAGCTGAAGGGCATCGACTTCAAGGAGGACGGCAACATCCTGGGG
CACAAGCTGGAGTACAACTACAACAGCCACAACGTCTATATCATGGCCGACAAGCAGAAGAACGGCATCA
AGGTGAACTTCAAGATCCGCCACAACATCGAGGACGGCAGCGTGCAGCTCGCCGACCACTACCAGCAGAA
CACCCCCATCGGCGACGGCCCCGTGCTGCTG
