[The description below was written by a language model from this plasmid's Addgene catalogue record.]
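Description:
pRSET B-DKAR is a bacterial expression plasmid built on the commercial pRSET B backbone (about 2.9 kb without insert). It is maintained at high copy number in E. coli under ampicillin selection. No feature table accompanies the record, so the regulatory elements are not listed explicitly. pRSET vectors are T7 promoter-driven systems designed for producing recombinant protein in E. coli strains that supply T7 RNA polymerase, and the use of a T7 primer for 5′ sequencing is consistent with this. The insert was placed by restriction cloning between the BamHI and PvuII sites, both of which were destroyed in the process.

The payload is DKAR, the D kinase activity reporter, a genetically encoded sensor for protein kinase D (PKD) activity. It is a single polypeptide arranged as CFP, an FHA2 phosphothreonine-binding domain, a PKD substrate peptide and YFP, with the two fluorescent proteins at the N and C termini. In reporters of this design, phosphorylation of the substrate peptide by the kinase promotes its intramolecular binding to the FHA2 domain. The resulting conformational change alters energy transfer (FRET) between the CFP donor and the YFP acceptor, which gives a ratiometric optical readout of kinase activity.

The associated study used the reporter to examine calcium-dependent regulation of PKD. The record does not say what this bacterial version was specifically used for. Its vector type makes it suited to producing the reporter protein in E. coli, for example for purification and in vitro characterisation, rather than to expression in mammalian cells. It is distributed to academic and nonprofit users only.
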