Addgene plasmid #14881: pRSET B-DKAR
Depositing lab: Alexandra Newton. Depositing organization: University of California, San Diego (UCSD). Publication: Calcium-dependent regulation of protein kinase D revealed by a genetically encoded kinase activity reporter. Kunkel MT, Toker A, Tsien RY, Newton AC. J Biol Chem. 2007 Mar 2. 282(9):6733-42. 10.1074/jbc.M608086200 PubMed 17189263.
Backbone
  Vector backbone: pRSET B
  Backbone manufacturer: Invitrogen
  Backbone size w/o insert (bp): 2900
  Vector type: Bacterial Expression
Growth in bacteria
  Bacterial resistance: Ampicillin, 100 μg/mL
  Growth temperature: 37°C
  Growth strain: DH5alpha
  Copy number: High Copy
Gene/Insert
  Gene/Insert name: D kinase activity reporter (alt name: CFP-FHA2-peptide-YFP)
  Tag / fusion protein: CFP (N terminal on insert); YFP (C terminal on insert)
  Cloning method: Restriction Enzyme; 5′ cloning site BamHI (destroyed during cloning); 3′ cloning site PvuII (destroyed during cloning)
  Sequencing primers: 5′ T7
Terms and licenses: Academic/Nonprofit Terms; Industry Terms: Not Available to Industry
Depositor comments: PKD substrate sequence: LSRQLTAAVSE.
How to cite: pRSET B-DKAR was a gift from Alexandra Newton (Addgene plasmid # 14881 ; http://n2t.net/addgene:14881 ; RRID:Addgene_14881)
